Addgene plasmid #138953: pUAS-kkv::NG
Purpose: Used to generate a transgene that will express a fluorescent Chitin Synthase in Drosophila using Gal4
Depositing lab: Paul Adler. Depositing organization: University of Virginia. Publication: The localization of chitin synthase mediates the patterned deposition of chitin in developing Drosophila bristles. Adler PN. bioRxiv 2020 10.1101/718841.
Backbone
  Vector backbone: pUAST-attb
  Backbone size w/o insert (bp): 8489
  Vector type: Insect Expression ; UAS transgene vector
Growth in bacteria
  Bacterial resistance: Ampicillin, 100 μg/mL
  Growth temperature: 37°C
  Growth strain: DH5alpha
  Copy number: High Copy
Gene/Insert
  Gene/Insert name: kkv (alt name: chitin synthase)
  Species: D. melanogaster (fly)
  Insert size (bp): 5553
  GenBank ID: NM_079509.3
  Entrez Gene: NEWENTRY
  Tag / fusion protein: Neon Green fused to C terminus of Kkv
  Cloning method: Restriction Enzyme; 5′ cloning site Xho1 (not destroyed); 3′ cloning site Xba1 (not destroyed)
  Sequencing primers: 5′ CTGGGTGCTGCCTGCGG
Resource information
  A portion of this plasmid was derived from a plasmid made by: I obtained the Neon Green DNA from Allele Biotech and the kkv cDNA from the fly genome project.
Terms and licenses: Academic/Nonprofit Terms; Industry Terms: Not Available to Industry
Depositor comments: Please visit https://www.biorxiv.org/content/10.1101/718841v3 for bioRxiv preprint.
How to cite: pUAS-kkv::NG was a gift from Paul Adler (Addgene plasmid # 138953 ; http://n2t.net/addgene:138953 ; RRID:Addgene_138953)
