[The description below was written by a language model from this plasmid's Addgene catalogue record and pLannotate feature annotations shown in this document.]
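Description:
pUAS-kkv::NG is a Drosophila transgenesis and expression plasmid built on the pUAST-attB backbone, designed to place a fluorescently tagged chitin synthase under Gal4 control in flies. In E. coli it is maintained as a high-copy plasmid through a ColE1/pUC-type origin and selected with ampicillin via the β-lactamase gene. An f1 origin and remnants of a lacZα/lac promoter region flanked by T3 and T7 promoters are carried over from the parental cloning vector.

The expression cassette begins with five tandem Gal4-binding UAS sites upstream of the minimal Drosophila hsp70 promoter, so transcription depends on a Gal4 driver supplied by a genetic cross. Downstream, cloned between XhoI and XbaI sites, is the D. melanogaster kkv (krotzkopf verkehrt, chitin synthase) cDNA fused at its C terminus to mNeonGreen. The feature table annotates only the mNeonGreen portion, and the long unannotated stretch between the promoter and the fluorescent protein presumably corresponds to the kkv coding sequence. The transcript is processed using the SV40 small t intron and SV40 polyadenylation signal. The small t, large T and NLS fragments listed are simply parts of this standard SV40 3′ region rather than expressed payload.

For germline integration, the plasmid carries a φC31 attB site, allowing integrase-mediated insertion into a genomic attP landing site, and a mini-white gene that serves as an eye-colour marker for identifying transformants. A loxP site lies adjacent to mini-white. According to the record, the resulting transgene is used to express fluorescent chitin synthase in a tissue-specific manner, and the associated work concerns how Kkv localization relates to patterned chitin deposition in developing bristles.
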