Features (pLannotate 1.2.2; 24 found; start..end, strand, type, name):
     66..99      -  protein_bind   loxP: Cre-mediated recombination occurs in the 8-bp core sequence (GCATACAT). Cre recombinase
    112..133     -  misc_feature   MCS (fragment): pUC18/19 multiple cloning site
    132..226     +  protein_bind   5X UAS: five tandem copies of the "ScaI site" 17-mer CGGAGTACTGTCCTCCG, an upstream activating sequence (UAS) that efficiently binds yeast Gal4 (Webster et al., 1988; Pfeiffer et al., 2010) GAL4
    245..483     +  promoter       hsp70 promoter: Drosophila melanogaster hsp70Bb promoter
   5376..6086    +  CDS            mNeonGreen: bright monomeric yellow-green fluorescent protein derived from LanYFP (Shaner et al., 2013)
   6097..6171    +  CDS            small t antigen (fragment): SV40 (simian virus 40) small t antigen
   6173..6238    +  intron         small t intron: SV40 (simian virus 40) small t antigen intron
   6368..6388    +  CDS            SV40 NLS: nuclear localization signal of SV40 (simian virus 40) large T antigen
   6395..6529    +  CDS            LT_POVHA (fragment): Protein inferred from homology: Swiss-Prot protein existence level 3. Isoform large T antigen is a key early protein essential for both driving viral replication and inducing cellular transformation. Plays a role in viral genome replication by driving entry of quiescent cells into the cell cycle and by autoregulating the synthesis of viral early mRNA. Displays highly oncogenic activities by corrupting the host cellular checkpoint mechanisms that guard cell division and the transcription, replication, and repair of DNA. Participates in the modulation of cellular gene expression preceeding viral
   6554..6637    +  CDS            large T antigen (fragment): large T antigen from SV40 (simian virus 40)
   6660..6794    +  polyA_signal   SV40 poly(A) signal: SV40 polyadenylation signal
   6823..6892    +  protein_bind   attB: attB site for the φC31 integrase (Groth et al., 2000) phage φC31 integrase
   7111..7129    -  promoter       T3 promoter: promoter for bacteriophage T3 RNA polymerase
   7172..7194    -  protein_bind   lac operator (fragment): The lac repressor binds to the lac operator to inhibit transcription in E. coli. This inhibition can be relieved by adding lactose or isopropyl-β-D-thiogalactopyranoside (IPTG). lac repressor encoded by lacI
   7198..7228    -  promoter       lac promoter: promoter for the E. coli lac operon
   7243..7264    -  protein_bind   CAP binding site: CAP binding activates transcription in the presence of cAMP. E. coli catabolite activator protein
   7277..7369    -  CDS            lacI (fragment): lac repressor; lacI; The lac repressor binds to the lac operator to inhibit transcription in E. coli. This inhibition can be relieved by adding lactose or isopropyl-β-D-thiogalactopyranoside (IPTG).
   7552..8140    -  rep_origin     ori: high-copy-number ColE1/pMB1/pBR322/pUC origin of replication
   8311..9171    -  CDS            AmpR: β-lactamase; bla; confers resistance to ampicillin, carbenicillin, and related antibiotics
   9172..9276    -  promoter       AmpR promoter: bla
   9329..9757    -  rep_origin     f1 ori (sequence partly withheld): f1 bacteriophage origin of replication; arrow indicates direction of (+) strand synthesis
   9762..9919    -  CDS            lacZα (fragment): LacZα fragment of β-galactosidase; lacZ fragment
   9922..9940    +  promoter       T7 promoter: promoter for bacteriophage T7 RNA polymerase
   9965..59      +  gene           mini-white (across the origin): white; This modified version of the white gene lacks part of the first intron.
>Addgene plasmid #138953 | pUAS-kkv::NG | addgene full sequence | sequence record 274788 | Addgene NGS Result
CAACTATAATAATAAGAATACATTTAATTTAGAAAATGCTTGGATTTCACTGGAACTAGGCTAGCATAAC
TTCGTATAATGTATGCTATACGAAGTTATGCTAGCGGATCCAAGCTTGCATGCCTGCAGGTCGGAGTACT
GTCCTCCGAGCGGAGTACTGTCCTCCGAGCGGAGTACTGTCCTCCGAGCGGAGTACTGTCCTCCGAGCGG
AGTACTGTCCTCCGAGCGGAGACTCTAGCGAGCGCCGGAGTATAAATAGAGGCGCTTCGTCTACGGAGCG
ACAATTCAATTCAAACAAGCAAAGTGAACACGTCGCTAAGCGAAAGCTAAGCAAATAAACAAGCGCAGCT
GAACAAGCTAAACAATCTGCAGTAAAGTGCAAGTTAAAGTGAATCAATTAAAAGTAACCAGCAACCAAGT
AAATCAACTGCAACTACTGAAATCTGCCAAGAAGTAATTATTGAATACAAGAAGAGAACTCTGAATAGGG
AATTGGGAATTCGTTAACAGATCTGCGGCCGCGGCTCGAGATGTCTGCGATGCGGCATCGCCCGATGGCC
CCTCCGGGCCAAGGACCAGGAGCGGGAACCGCTGGGGAGCACGTCGACAGCGATGACAACAACTTTACCG
ACGACGAGAGCTCGCCCCTCACCCACGACATTTACGGCGGCAGCCAACGCACCATACAAGAGACGAAGGG
TTGGGATGTTTTCCGGGATCCGCCAATCAAAATTGAGACCGGATCGACGGCGAACCAGGAATGCTTAGAA
TTAACCGTGAAGATCTTGAAGATCTTCGCCTATGTGATTACGTTTATAATAGTTTTAACCGGTGGCGTCA
TCGCCAAGGGCACAATGCTCTTCATGACTTCGCAGGTGCGCAAGGATAAGAAGATGGAGTACTGCAACAA
AGACTTGGGTCGGGACAAAAGCTTCGTAGTCCGACTTCCGGAGGAGGAGCGAGTGGCCTGGATCTGGGCT
CTGCTCATAGCATATGCCCTTCCCGAGATCGGAGCCTTGATCCGATCCGCCCGCATCTGCTTCTTCAAGA
CCTTTAAGGTGCCGAAGACGGGCCACTTCCTCTTCGTCTGGCTGATGGAGAGCTTGAGTGCCGTGGGCAT
GGCGCTGCTGATGTTCGTGGTTCTGCCCCAGATCGACGCCATCCAGGGCGCCATGCTAACCAACTGCCTG
TGCGTCGTGCCGGGCATCTTCGGCCTTCTATCGCGCACCTCCAAGGAGGGCAAGCGCTTTGTAAAGGTGA
TCATCGATCTGGCGGCGGTGGCGGCCCAGGTGACGGGCCTGGTGATCTGGCCGCTGCTGGAGAACCGCCG
TGAGCTGTGGGTCATCCCGGTGGCCTGTGTCATGATCTCGTGCGGCTGGTGGGAGAATTACGTGTCGCCA
CAGTCCCCGCTCGGCCTGGTTCGAGCCCTGGGTCGCATCAAGGAGGAGATGAAGTACACTCGCTACTTCT
GCCACATATTCCTATCCATCTGGAAGATCCTGCTTTTCTTCACCGTCACACTGCTCATCTACTGGGCGCA
AGGCGAGGAACCCGGCAATCTGTTTGCCATGTACGGAGATGCCTTTGGACCCCACAAGATCATAGTCTAC
GAACTGCCAGCGGGACTGGGCGGTGTGCTTCCAGATACCCTGGAATCGGCCAACATTGACACCGTGGATG
TGGATGCCGCCTACAATACGGTGGTGTATGTACTGCTTCTACAGATTTTCGGCGCCTACTTGTGCTACAT
CTTCGGAAAGTTCGCCTGCAAGATCCTCATCCAGGGATTCAGCTACGCGTTTCCCGTCAGTCTAACTGTT
CCGCTCTCTGTTACGTTCCTGATCGCAGCCTGTGGAATCCGGATCGACGATCCCTGCTTCTTCCATGACA
CCATTCCGGACTATCTGTTCTTCACGAGCCCCTCGAACTTCCGGTTCAACAACTTTGTCACCGAGCAAAT
GGCGTGGGCCTGGATCCTTTGGCTCCTCAGTCAGACCTGGATAGCACTGCACATCTGGACTCCGAAGTGC
GAGCGTCTGGCCACCACCGAGAAGTTGTTTGTCCAGCCCATGTACTCCTCTCTACTGATCGATCAGTCGA
TGGCCCTCAACCGAAGGCGCGATGACCAGGCAGATGTGAAAACAGAGGATCTCTCGGAGATCGAAAAGGA
AAAGGGCGATGAGTACTACGAGACCATTTCTGTGCACACGGATCGCTCCTCGGCACCCAACAAGCCATCG
ATTAAGTCCTCCGACAACATCACACGAATCTACTCCTGCGCGACCATGTGGCATGAGACGAAGGACGAGA
TGATAGAGTTCTTGAAGAGCATCATGCGAATGGACGAGGACCAGTGTGCTCGTCGCGTGGCTCAAAAGTA
TCTGAGGGTTCTCGATCCGGACTATTATGAATTTGAGACCCACATCTTCTTCGATGACGCCTTCGAAATC
TCCGATCACAGCGACGATGATATCCAGTGCAATCGATTCGTCAAGCTCTTGATAGCCACCATGGACGAGG
CTGCCTCCGAGATCCATCAGACCACGATCAGACTGCGTCCGCCCAAGAAGTATCCCACTCCGTACGGAGG
CCGCCTGGTGTGGACCCTTCCAGGGAAGACCAAATTCATTACGCACTTAAAGGACAAGGACCGCATTCGT
CACAGGAAGCGTTGGTCTCAGGTCATGTACATGTATTACCTGCTGGGACATCGTCTAATGGAGCTGCCCA
TTTCGGTGGATCGCAAGGATGCAATTGCGGAGAACACCTACCTTTTGACCCTGGACGGAGATATTGACTT
CAAGCCGAATGCGGTGACTCTACTGGTGGATCTGATGAAGAAGAACAAGAACCTGGGTGCTGCCTGCGGT
CGCATTCATCCCGTGGGATCGGGACCCATGGTGTGGTACCAACTTTTCGAATACGCCATCGGCCATTGGC
TGCAAAAGGCCACGGAGCACATGATTGGCTGCGTGCTCTGTTCACCTGGATGCTTCTCCCTGTTCAGGGG
CAAGGCCCTCATGGATGACAATGTGATGAAGAAATACACGACACGGTCGGATGAGGCTCGTCACTACGTG
CAGTACGATCAGGGCGAGGATCGTTGGCTGTGCACATTGCTCCTCCAGAGGGGATACCGCGTGGAGTACT
CGGCTGCCAGTGATGCGTACACCCACTGCCCCGAGGGATTCAATGAGTTCTACAACCAGCGGCGCAGATG
GGTGCCCTCGACCATAGCCAACATCATGGATCTTCTGGCGGATGCGAAGCGCACGATCAAGATCAATGAC
AACATTTCGCTTCTGTACATCTTCTACCAGATGATGTTGATGGGCGGCACCATCCTGGGACCCGGAACCA
TTTTCCTTATGTTGGTGGGTGCATTCGTGGCAGCCTTTCGCATTGACAACTGGACCTCCTTCCACTACAA
CATCGTGCCGATCCTGGCCTTCATGTTTATCTGCTTCACCTGTAAGTCGAACATCCAGTTGTTCGTGGCC
CAAGTCCTTTCGACGGCATATGCCCTGATCATGATGGCGGTGATTGTGGGTACGGCCTTGCAGTTGGGAG
AGGACGGAATAGGCTCCCCTTCGGCCATTTTCCTGATATCCATGGTGGGCTCATTCTTCATAGCCGCATG
TTTGCATCCACAAGAGTTCTGGTGCATTACATGCGGCCTAATCTATTTGCTGTCCATCCCGTCCATGTAC
CTGCTGCTCATCTTGTACTCTATCATCAACCTAAACGTCGTCTCCTGGGGCACCCGCGAGGTGGTGGCTA
AGAAGACCAAGAAAGAACTGGAGGCGGAGAAGAAGGCCGCCGAGGAGGCCAAAAAGAGGGTGAAGCAGAA
GAGCATGCTGAGCTTCCTTCAGAGTGGAATCGGGGACAATGGCGACGAGGAGGGCTCCGTGGAGTTCTCT
CTCGCTGGACTCTTCCGCTGCATATTCTGCACCCACGGAAAAACATCCGACGAGAAGCAGCAGCTGACCT
CCATCGCCGAATCGCTGGACACGATCAAACATCGAATGGACACCATCGAGAGTGCTGTGGATCCCCATGG
TCACCATGCCTCCCGACATGGCAGGAGGAGAACCACATCCAGTGGCTCCAAGGATCACCACCTGCTGACC
TCGGTGGCGGAGAAGTCTGGCGATGAATCGGACGAGTCGGACTCAGACACTTCGGCGGAACCAAAGCAGG
AGCGAGACTTTCTAACCAATCCCTACTGGATCGAGGACCCCGATGTACGCAAGGGCGAGGTCGATTTTCT
CTCCAGCACCGAGATCCAGTTCTGGAAGGATCTCATCGACCAGTATCTCTATCCCATCGACAATGATCCC
GTGGAGCAGGCCCGCATAGCCAAAGATCTGAAGGAGCTGCGCGACTCGTCGGTGTTCGCGTTCTTCATGA
TCAATGCACTGTTCGTGCTGATCGTGTTCCTGCTGCAGCTGAACAAGGACAACATCCACGTGAAGTGGCC
CTTCGGAGTGCGGACGAACATCACCTACGACGAGTCCACCCAGGAGGTGCACATCTCCAAGGAGTACCTT
CAGCTGGAGCCCATCGGATTGGTGTTCGTATTCTTCTTTGCTCTTATTTTGATAATCCAGTTCACGGCCA
TGCTGTTCCATCGATTTGGAACCATTTCGCACATCCTGGCCTCGACTGAACTCAACTTCTGCAAGAAGAA
GTCTGAGGATCTGACACAGGACCAACTAATAGATAAGCATGCTGTGGAGATCGTCAAGAACTTGCAGAGG
CTGCAGGGAATCGATGGCGACTACGACAATGACTCCGGTTCCGGGCCAGATCGCATAGCCAGGCGGAAGA
CCATTCAAAATCTGGAGAAGGCGCGACAGCCACGTCGCCAGATCGGCACCCTGGATGTGGCGTTCAAGAA
GCGCTTCCTGAAACTCACCGCCGATGCGGAGAACAATCCGGCCACGCCCATTCTCACCCGCCGCCTGACA
ATGCGGGCGGAGACCATCCGGGCACTGGAGGTGCGTAAGAATTCGGTGATGGCCGAAAGGCGGAAGTCCG
CGATGCAAACTCTGGGAGCAAAGAACGAGTACGGAATCACAACTGGAGCACCGATTAACAACAATGGAGC
TCTGCCGAATCAGCGAAGCGGACGTGTCTCGAATGCAGGCATCAGCATCAAGGATGTATTCAATGTGAAC
GGTGGTGGTGCCGAGCAGATTTACGGCTCGAATGGGGGCGGCACTATCAACCAGGGTTACGAGCATGTGA
TCGACGAGGACGGCGACGGCAACTCCCTGCGGCTGACCACCAGGAATCCCCATCCCCACCCGCACCACCA
GGTCTCCTGGGGCCAGAACACCAACGGCGGCGGCGGTAATGGCACAGGTCGCCTGATGGTGAGCAAGGGC
GAGGAGGATAACATGGCCTCTCTCCCAGCGACACATGAGTTACACATCTTTGGCTCCATCAACGGTGTGG
ACTTTGACATGGTGGGTCAGGGCACCGGCAATCCAAATGATGGTTATGAGGAGTTAAACCTGAAGTCCAC
CAAGGGTGACCTCCAGTTCTCCCCCTGGATTCTGGTCCCTCATATCGGGTATGGCTTCCATCAGTACCTG
CCCTACCCTGACGGGATGTCGCCTTTCCAGGCCGCCATGGTAGATGGCTCCGGATACCAAGTCCATCGCA
CAATGCAGTTTGAAGATGGTGCCTCCCTTACTGTTAACTACCGCTACACCTACGAGGGAAGCCACATCAA
AGGAGAGGCCCAGGTGAAGGGGACTGGTTTCCCTGCTGACGGTCCTGTGATGACCAACTCGCTGACCGCT
GCGGACTGGTGCAGGTCGAAGAAGACTTACCCCAACGACAAAACCATCATCAGTACCTTTAAGTGGAGTT
ACACCACTGGAAATGGCAAGCGCTACCGGAGCACTGCGCGGACCACCTACACCTTTGCCAAGCCAATGGC
GGCTAACTATCTGAAGAACCAGCCGATGTACGTGTTCCGTAAGACGGAGCTCAAGCACTCCAAGACCGAG
CTCAACTTCAAGGAGTGGCAAAAGGCCTTTACCGATGTGATGGGCATGGACGAGCTGTACAAGTAATAGT
CTAGAGGATCTTTGTGAAGGAACCTTACTTCTGTGGTGTGACATAATTGGACAAACTACCTACAGAGATT
TAAAGCTCTAAGGTAAATATAAAATTTTTAAGTGTATAATGTGTTAAACTACTGATTCTAATTGTTTGTG
TATTTTAGATTCCAACCTATGGAACTGATGAATGGGAGCAGTGGTGGAATGCCTTTAATGAGGAAAACCT
GTTTTGCTCAGAAGAAATGCCATCTAGTGATGATGAGGCTACTGCTGACTCTCAACATTCTACTCCTCCA
AAAAAGAAGAGAAAGGTAGAAGACCCCAAGGACTTTCCTTCAGAATTGCTAAGTTTTTTGAGTCATGCTG
TGTTTAGTAATAGAACTCTTGCTTGCTTTGCTATTTACACCACAAAGGAAAAAGCTGCACTGCTATACAA
GAAAATTATGGAAAAATATTTGATGTATAGTGCCTTGACTAGAGATCATAATCAGCCATACCACATTTGT
AGAGGTTTTACTTGCTTTAAAAAACCTCCCACACCTCCCCCTGAACCTGAAACATAAAATGAATGCAATT
GTTGTTGTTAACTTGTTTATTGCAGCTTATAATGGTTACAAATAAAGCAATAGCATCACAAATTTCACAA
ATAAAGCATTTTTTTCACTGCATTCTAGTTGTGGTTTGTCCAAACTCATCAATGTATCTTATCATGTCTG
GATCCACTAGTGTCGACGATGTAGGTCACGGTCTCGAAGCCGCGGTGCGGGTGCCAGGGCGTGCCCTTGG
GCTCCCCGGGCGCGTACTCCACCTCACCCATCTGGTCCATCATGATGAACGGGTCGAGGTGGCGGTAGTT
GATCCCGGCGAACGCGCGGCGCACCGGGAAGCCCTCGCCCTCGAAACCGCTGGGCGCGGTGGTCACGGTG
AGCACGGGACGTGCGACGGCGTCGGCGGGTGCGGATACGCGGGGCAGCGTCAGCGGGTTCTCGACGGTCA
CGGCGGGCATGTCGACACTAGTTCTAGCCAGCTTTTGTTCCCTTTAGTGAGGGTTAATTTCGAGCTTGGC
GTAATCATGGTCATAGCTGTTTCCTGTGTGAAATTGTTATCCGCTCACAATTCCACACAACATACGAGCC
GGAAGCATAAAGTGTAAAGCCTGGGGTGCCTAATGAGTGAGCTAACTCACATTAATTGCGTTGCGCTCAC
TGCCCGCTTTCCAGTCGGGAAACCTGTCGTGCCAGCTGCATTAATGAATCGGCCAACGCGCGGGGAGAGG
CGGTTTGCGTATTGGGCGCTCTTCCGCTTCCTCGCTCACTGACTCGCTGCGCTCGGTCGTTCGGCTGCGG
CGAGCGGTATCAGCTCACTCAAAGGCGGTAATACGGTTATCCACAGAATCAGGGGATAACGCAGGAAAGA
ACATGTGAGCAAAAGGCCAGCAAAAGGCCAGGAACCGTAAAAAGGCCGCGTTGCTGGCGTTTTTCCATAG
GCTCCGCCCCCCTGACGAGCATCACAAAAATCGACGCTCAAGTCAGAGGTGGCGAAACCCGACAGGACTA
TAAAGATACCAGGCGTTTCCCCCTGGAAGCTCCCTCGTGCGCTCTCCTGTTCCGACCCTGCCGCTTACCG
GATACCTGTCCGCCTTTCTCCCTTCGGGAAGCGTGGCGCTTTCTCATAGCTCACGCTGTAGGTATCTCAG
TTCGGTGTAGGTCGTTCGCTCCAAGCTGGGCTGTGTGCACGAACCCCCCGTTCAGCCCGACCGCTGCGCC
TTATCCGGTAACTATCGTCTTGAGTCCAACCCGGTAAGACACGACTTATCGCCACTGGCAGCAGCCACTG
GTAACAGGATTAGCAGAGCGAGGTATGTAGGCGGTGCTACAGAGTTCTTGAAGTGGTGGCCTAACTACGG
CTACACTAGAAGAACAGTATTTGGTATCTGCGCTCTGCTGAAGCCAGTTACCTTCGGAAAAAGAGTTGGT
AGCTCTTGATCCGGCAAACAAACCACCGCTGGTAGCGGTGGTTTTTTTGTTTGCAAGCAGCAGATTACGC
GCAGAAAAAAAGGATCTCAAGAAGATCCTTTGATCTTTTCTACGGGGTCTGACGCTCAGTGGAACGAAAA
CTCACGTTAAGGGATTTTGGTCATGAGATTATCAAAAAGGATCTTCACCTAGATCCTTTTAAATTAAAAA
TGAAGTTTTAAATCAATCTAAAGTATATATGAGTAAACTTGGTCTGACAGTTACCAATGCTTAATCAGTG
AGGCACCTATCTCAGCGATCTGTCTATTTCGTTCATCCATAGTTGCCTGACTCCCCGTCGTGTAGATAAC
TACGATACGGGAGGGCTTACCATCTGGCCCCAGTGCTGCAATGATACCGCGAGACCCACGCTCACCGGCT
CCAGATTTATCAGCAATAAACCAGCCAGCCGGAAGGGCCGAGCGCAGAAGTGGTCCTGCAACTTTATCCG
CCTCCATCCAGTCTATTAATTGTTGCCGGGAAGCTAGAGTAAGTAGTTCGCCAGTTAATAGTTTGCGCAA
CGTTGTTGCCATTGCTACAGGCATCGTGGTGTCACGCTCGTCGTTTGGTATGGCTTCATTCAGCTCCGGT
TCCCAACGATCAAGGCGAGTTACATGATCCCCCATGTTGTGCAAAAAAGCGGTTAGCTCCTTCGGTCCTC
CGATCGTTGTCAGAAGTAAGTTGGCCGCAGTGTTATCACTCATGGTTATGGCAGCACTGCATAATTCTCT
TACTGTCATGCCATCCGTAAGATGCTTTTCTGTGACTGGTGAGTACTCAACCAAGTCATTCTGAGAATAG
TGTATGCGGCGACCGAGTTGCTCTTGCCCGGCGTCAATACGGGATAATACCGCGCCACATAGCAGAACTT
TAAAAGTGCTCATCATTGGAAAACGTTCTTCGGGGCGAAAACTCTCAAGGATCTTACCGCTGTTGAGATC
CAGTTCGATGTAACCCACTCGTGCACCCAACTGATCTTCAGCATCTTTTACTTTCACCAGCGTTTCTGGG
TGAGCAAAAACAGGAAGGCAAAATGCCGCAAAAAAGGGAATAAGGGCGACACGGAAATGTTGAATACTCA
TACTCTTCCTTTTTCAATATTATTGAAGCATTTATCAGGGTTATTGTCTCATGAGCGGATACATATTTGA
ATGTATTTAGAAAAATAAACAAATAGGGGTTCCGCGCACATTTCCCCGAAAAGTGCCACCTAAATTGTAA
GCGTTAATATTTTGTTAAAATTCGCGTTAAATTTTTGTTAAATCAGCTCATTTTTTAACCAATAGGCCGA
AATCGGCAAAATCCCTTATAAATCAAAAGAATAGACCGAGATAGGGT
[37 nt withheld, positions 9428-9464]
AAAGAACGTGGACTCCAACGTCAAAGG
[49 nt withheld, positions 9492-9540]
T
[91 nt withheld, positions 9542-9632]
G
[124 nt withheld, positions 9634-9757]
CCCATTCGCCATTCAGGCTGCGCAACTGTTGGGAAGGGCGATCGGTGCGGGCCTCTTCGCTATTACGCCA
GCTGGCGAAAGGGGGATGTGCTGCAAGGCGATTAAGTTGGGTAACGCCAGGGTTTTCCCAGTCACGACGT
TGTAAAACGACGGCCAGTGAATTGTAATACGACTCACTATAGGGCGAATTGGGTACGTACCGGGCCCCTA
GTATGTATGTAAGTTAATAAAACCCATTTTTGCGGAAAGTAGATAAAAAAAACATTTTTTTTTTTTACTG
CACTGGATATCATTGAACTTATCTGATCAGTTTTAAATTTACTTCGATCCAAGGGTATTTGATGTACCAG
GTTCTTTCGATTACCTCTCACTCAAAATGACATTCCACTCAAAGTCAGCGCTGTTTGCCTCCTTCTCTGT
CCACAGAAATATCGCCGTCTCTTTCGCCGCTGCGTCCGCTATCTCTTTCGCCACCGTTTGTAGCGTTACG
TAGCGTCAATGTCCGCCTTCAGTTGCATTTTGTCAGCGGTTTCGTGACGAAGCTCCAAGCGGTTTACGCC
ATCAATTAAACACAAAGTGCTGTGCCAAAACTCCTCTCGCTTCTTATTTTTGTTTGTTTTTTGAGTGATT
GGGGTGGTGATTGGTTTTGGGTGGGTAAGCAGGGGAAAGTGTGAAAAATCCCGGCAATGGGCCAAGAGGA
TCAGGAGCTATTAATTCGCGGAGGCAGCAAACACCCATCTGCCGAGCATCTGAACAATGTGAGTAGTACA
TGTGCATACATCTTAAGTTCACTTGATCTATAGGAACTGCGATTGCAACATCAAATTGTCTGCGGCGTGA
GAACTGCGACCCACAAAAATCCCAAACCGCAATTGCACAAACAAATAGTGACACGAAACAGATTATTCTG
GTAGCTGTTCTCGCTATATAAGACAATTTTTGAGATCATATCATGATCAAGACATCTAAAGGCATTCATT
TTCGACTATATTCTTTTTTACAAAAAATATAACAACCAGATATTTTAAGCTGATCCTAGATGCACAAAAA
ATAAATAAAAGTATAAACCTACTTCGTAGGATACTTCGGGGTACTTTTTGTTCGGGGTTAGATGAGCATA
ACGCTTGTAGTTGATATTTGAGATCCCCTATCATTGCAGGGTGACAGCGGAGCGGCTTCGCAGAGCTGCA
TTAACCAGGGCTTCGGGCAGGCCAAAAACTACGGCACGCTCCGGCCACCCAGTCCGCCGGAGGACTCCGG
TTCAGGGAGCGGCCAACTAGCCGAGAACCTCACCTATGCCTGGCACAATATGGACATCTTTGGGGCGGTC
AATCAGCCGGGCTCCGGATGGCGGCAGCTGGTCAACCGGACACGCGGACTATTCTGCAACGAGCGACACA
TACCGGCGCCCAGGAAACATTTGCTCAAGAACGGTGAGTTTCTATTCGCAGTCGGCTGATCTGTGTGAAA
TCTTAATAAAGGGTCCAATTACCAATTTGAAACTCAGTTTGCGGCGTGGCCTATCCGGGCGAACTTTTGG
CCGTGATGGGCAGTTCCGGTGCCGGAAAGACGACCCTGCTGAATGCCCTTGCCTTTCGATCGCCGCAGGG
CATCCAAGTATCGCCATCCGGGATGCGACTGCTCAATGGCCAACCTGTGGACGCCAAGGAGATGCAGGCC
AGGTGCGCCTATGTCCAGCAGGATGACCTCTTTATCGGCTCCCTAACGGCCAGGGAACACCTGATTTTCC
AAGCCATGGTGCGGATGCCACGACATCTGACCTATCGGCAGCGAGTGGCCCGCGTGGATCAGGTGATCCA
GGAGCTTTCGCTCAGCAAATGTCAGCACACGATCATCGGTGTGCCCGGCAGGGTGAAAGGTCTGTCCGGC
GGAGAAAGGAAGCGTCTGGCATTCGCCTCCGAGGCTCTAACCGATCCGCCGCTTCTGATCTGCGATGAGC
CCACCTCCGGACTGGACTCCTTTACCGCCCACAGCGTCGTCCAGGTGCTGAAGAAGCTGTCGCAGAAGGG
CAAGACCGTCATCCTGACCATTCATCAGCCGTCTTCCGAGCTGTTTGAGCTCTTTGACAAGATCCTTCTG
ATGGCCGAGGGCAGGGTAGCTTTCTTGGGCACTCCCAGCGAAGCCGTCGACTTCTTTTCCTAGTGAGTTC
GATGTGTTTATTAAGGGTATCTAGTATTACATAACATCTCAACTCCTATCCAGCGTGGGTGCCCAGTGTC
CTACCAACTACAATCCGGCGGACTTTTACGTACAGGTGTTGGCCGTTGTGCCCGGACGGGAGATCGAGTC
CCGTGATCGGATCGCCAAGATATGCGACAATTTTGCCATTAGCAAAGTAGCCCGGGATATGGAGCAGTTG
TTGGCCACCAAAAATCTGGAGAAGCCACTGGAGCAGCCGGAGAATGGGTACACCTACAAGGCCACCTGGT
TCATGCAGTTCCGGGCGGTCCTGTGGCGATCCTGGCTGTCGGTGCTCAAGGAACCACTCCTCGTAAAAGT
GCGACTTATTCAGACAACGGTGAGTGGTTCCAGTGGAAACAAATGATATAACGCTTACAATTCTTGGAAA
CAAATTCGCTAGATTTTAGATAGAATTGCCTGATTCCACACCCTTCTTAGTTTTTTTCAATGAGATGTAT
AGTTTATAGTTTTGCAGAAGATAAATAAATTTCATTTAACTCGCGAATATTAATGAGATGCGAGTAACAT
TTTAATTTGCAGATGGTTGCCATCTTGATTGGCCTCATCTTTTTGGGCCAACAACTCACGCAAGTGGGTG
TGATGAATATCAACGGAGCCATCTTCCTCTTCCTGACCAACATGACCTTTCAAAACGTCTTTGCCACGAT
AAATGTAAGTCATGTTTAGAATACATTTGCATTTCAATAATTTACTAACTTTCTAATGAATCGATTCGAT
TTAGGTGTTCACCTCAGAGCTGCCAGTTTTTATGAGGGAGGCCCGAAGTCGACTTTATCGCTGTGACACA
TACTTTCTGGGCAAAACGATTGCCGAATTGCCGCTTTTTCTCACAGTGCCACTGGTCTTCACGGCGATTG
CCTATCCGATGATCGGACTGCGGGCCGGAGTGCTGCACTTCTTCAACTGCCTGGCGCTGGTCACTCTGGT
GGCCAATGTGTCAACGTCCTTCGGATATCTAATATCCTGCGCCAGCTCCTCGACCTCGATGGCGCTGTCT
GTGGGTCCGCCGGTTATCATACCATTCCTGCTCTTTGGCGGCTTCTTCTTGAACTCGGGCTCGGTGCCAG
TATACCTCAAATGGTTGTCGTACCTCTCATGGTTCCGTTACGCCAACGAGGGTCTGCTGATTAACCAATG
GGCGGACGTGGAGCCGGGCGAAATTAGCTGCACATCGTCGAACACCACGTGCCCCAGTTCGGGCAAGGTC
ATCCTGGAGACGCTTAACTTCTCCGCCGCCGATCTGCCGCTGGACTACGTGGGTCTGGCCATTCTCATCG
TGAGCTTCCGGGTGCTCGCATATCTGGCTCTAAGACTTCGGGCCCGACGCAAGGAGTAGCCGACATATAT
CCGAAATAACTGCTTGTTTTTTTTTTTTACCATTATTACCATCGTGTTTACTGTTTATTGCCCCCTCAAA
AAGCTAATGTAATTATATTTGTGCCAATAAAAACAAGATATGACCTATAGAATACAAGTATTTCCCCTTC
GAACATCCCCACAAGTAGACTTTGGATTTGTCTTCTAACCAAAAGACTTACACACCTGCATACCTTACAT
CAAAAACTCGTTTATCGCTACATAAAACACCGGGATATATTTTTTATATACATACTTTTCAAATCGCGCG
CCCTCTTCATAATTCACCTCCACCACACCACGTTTCGTAGTTGCTCTTTCGCTGTCTCCCACCCGCTCTC
CGCAACACATTCACCTTTTGTTCGACGACCTTGGAGCGACTGTCGTTAGTTCCGCGCGATTCGGTTCGCT
CAAATGGTTCCGAGTGGTTCATTTCGTCTCAATAGAAATTAGTAATAAATATTTGTATGTACAATTTATT
TGCTCCAATATATTTGTATATATTTCCCTCACAGCTATATTTATTCTAATTTAATATTATGACTTTTTAA
GGTAATTTTTTGTGACCTGTTCGGAGTGATTAGCGTTACAATTTGAACTGAAAGTGACATCCAGTGTTTG
TTCCTTGTGTAGATGCATCTCAAAAAAATGGTGGGCATAATAGTGTTGTTTATATATATCAAAAATAA
